>Addgene plasmid #82505 | pGAPTrap-mCherry-IRESMygro | depositor full sequence | sequence record 156572 | complete plasmid
GTGGCACTTTTCGGGGAAATGTGCGCGGAACCCCTATTTGTTTATTTTTCTAAATACATTCAAATATGTA
TCCGCTCATGAGACAATAACCCTGATAAATGCTTCAATAATATTGAAAAAGGAAGAGTATGAGTATTCAA
CATTTCCGTGTCGCCCTTATTCCCTTTTTTGCGGCATTTTGCCTTCCTGTTTTTGCTCACCCAGAAACGC
TGGTGAAAGTAAAAGATGCTGAAGATCAGTTGGGTGCACGAGTGGGTTACATCGAACTGGATCTCAACAG
CGGTAAGATCCTTGAGAGTTTTCGCCCCGAAGAACGTTTTCCAATGATGAGCACTTTTAAAGTTCTGCTA
TGTGGCGCGGTATTATCCCGTATTGACGCCGGGCAAGAGCAACTCGGTCGCCGCATACACTATTCTCAGA
ATGACTTGGTTGAGTACTCACCAGTCACAGAAAAGCATCTTACGGATGGCATGACAGTAAGAGAATTATG
CAGTGCTGCCATAACCATGAGTGATAACACTGCGGCCAACTTACTTCTGACAACGATCGGAGGACCGAAG
GAGCTAACCGCTTTTTTGCACAACATGGGGGATCATGTAACTCGCCTTGATCGTTGGGAACCGGAGCTGA
ATGAAGCCATACCAAACGACGAGCGTGACACCACGATGCCTGTAGCAATGGCAACAACGTTGCGCAAACT
ATTAACTGGCGAACTACTTACTCTAGCTTCCCGGCAACAATTAATAGACTGGATGGAGGCGGATAAAGTT
GCAGGACCACTTCTGCGCTCGGCCCTTCCGGCTGGCTGGTTTATTGCTGATAAATCTGGAGCCGGTGAGC
GTGGGTCTCGCGGTATCATTGCAGCACTGGGGCCAGATGGTAAGCCCTCCCGTATCGTAGTTATCTACAC
GACGGGGAGTCAGGCAACTATGGATGAACGAAATAGACAGATCGCTGAGATAGGTGCCTCACTGATTAAG
CATTGGTAACTGTCAGACCAAGTTTACTCATATATACTTTAGATTGATTTAAAACTTCATTTTTAATTTA
AAAGGATCTAGGTGAAGATCCTTTTTGATAATCTCATGACCAAAATCCCTTAACGTGAGTTTTCGTTCCA
CTGAGCGTCAGACCCCGTAGAAAAGATCAAAGGATCTTCTTGAGATCCTTTTTTTCTGCGCGTAATCTGC
TGCTTGCAAACAAAAAAACCACCGCTACCAGCGGTGGTTTGTTTGCCGGATCAAGAGCTACCAACTCTTT
TTCCGAAGGTAACTGGCTTCAGCAGAGCGCAGATACCAAATACTGTCCTTCTAGTGTAGCCGTAGTTAGG
CCACCACTTCAAGAACTCTGTAGCACCGCCTACATACCTCGCTCTGCTAATCCTGTTACCAGTGGCTGCT
GCCAGTGGCGATAAGTCGTGTCTTACCGGGTTGGACTCAAGACGATAGTTACCGGATAAGGCGCAGCGGT
CGGGCTGAACGGGGGGTTCGTGCACACAGCCCAGCTTGGAGCGAACGACCTACACCGAACTGAGATACCT
ACAGCGTGAGCTATGAGAAAGCGCCACGCTTCCCGAAGGGAGAAAGGCGGACAGGTATCCGGTAAGCGGC
AGGGTCGGAACAGGAGAGCGCACGAGGGAGCTTCCAGGGGGAAACGCCTGGTATCTTTATAGTCCTGTCG
GGTTTCGCCACCTCTGACTTGAGCGTCGATTTTTGTGATGCTCGTCAGGGGGGCGGAGCCTATGGAAAAA
CGCCAGCAACGCGGCCTTTTTACGGTTCCTGGCCTTTTGCTGGCCTTTTGCTCACATGTTCTTTCCTGCG
TTATCCCCTGATTCTGTGGATAACCGTATTACCGCCTTTGAGTGAGCTGATACCGCTCGCCGCAGCCGAA
CGACCGAGCGCAGCGAGTCAGTGAGCGAGGAAGCGGAAGAGCGCCCAATACGCAAACCGCCTCTCCCCGC
GCGTTGGCCGATTCATTAATGCAGCTGGCACGACAGGTTTCCCGACTGGAAAGCGGGCAGTGAGCGCAAC
GCAATTAATGTGAGTTAGCTCACTCATTAGGCACCCCAGGCTTTACACTTTATGCTTCCGGCTCGTATGT
TGTGTGGAATTGTGAGCGGATAACAATTTCACACAGGAAACAGCTATGACCATGATTACGCCAAGCGCGC
AATTAACCCTCACTAAAGGGAACAAAAGCTGGTACGTTAATTAAAATGGGGAAGGTGAAGGTCGGAGTCA
ACGGGTGAGTTCGCGGGTGGCTGGGGGGCCCTGGGCTGCGACCGCCCCCGAACCGCGTCTACGAGCCTTG
CGGGCTCCGGGTCTTTGCAGTCGTATGGGGGCAGGGTAGCTGTTCCCCGCAAGGAGAGCTCAAGGTCAGC
GCTCGGACCTGGCGGAGCCCCGCACCCAGGCTGTGGCGCCCTGTGCAGCTCCGCCCTTGCGGCGCCATCT
GCCCGGAGCCTCCTTCCCCTAGTCCCCAGAAACAGGAGGTCCCTACTCCCGCCCGAGATCCCGACCCGGA
CCCCTAGGTGGGGGACGCTTTCTTTCCTTTCGCGCTCTGCGGGGTCACGTGTCGCAGAGGAGCCCCTCCC
CCACGGCCTCCGGCACCGCAGGCCCCGGGATGCTAGTGCGCAGCGGGTGCATCCCTGTCCGGATGCTGCG
CCTGCGGTAGAGCGGCCGCCATGTTGCAACCGGGAAGGAAATGAATGGGCAGCCGTTAGGAAAGCCTGCC
GGTGACTAACCCTGCGCTCCTGCCTCGATGGGTGGAGTCGCGTGTGGCGGGGAAGTCAGGTGGAGCGAGG
CTAGCTGGCCCGATTTCTCCTCCGGGTGATGCTTTTCCTAGATTATTCTCTGGTAAATCAAAGAAGTGGG
TTTATGGAGGTCCTCTTGTGTCCCCTCCCCGCAGAGGTGTGGTGGCTGTGGCATGGTGCCAAGCCGGGAG
AAGCTGAGTCATGGGTAGTTGGAAAAGGACATTTCCACCGCAAAATGGCCCCTCTGGTGGTGGCCCCTTC
CTGCAGCGCCGGCTCACCTCACGGCCCCGCCCTTCCCCTGCCAGCCTAGCGTTGACCCGACCCCAAAGGC
CAGGCTGTAAATGTCACCGGGAGGATTGGGTGTCTGGGCGCCTCGGGGAACCTGCCCTTCTCCCCATTCC
GTCTTCCGGAAACCAGATCTCCCACCGCACCCTGGTCTGAGGTTAAATATAGCTGCTGACCTTTCTGTAG
CTGGGGGCCTGGGCTGGGGCTCTCTCCCATCCCTTCTCCCCACACACATGCACTTACCTGTGCTCCCACT
CCTGATTTCTGGAAAAGAGCTAGGAAGGACAGGCAACTTGGCAAATCAAAGCCCTGGGACTAGGGGGTTA
AAATACAGCTTCCCCTCTTCCCACCCGCCCCAGTCTCTGTCCCTTTTGTAGGAGGGACTTAGAGAAGGGG
TGGGCTTGCCCTGTCCAGTTAATTTCTGACCTTTACTCCTGCCCTTTGAGTTTGATGATGCTGAGTGTAC
AAGCGTTTTCTCCCTAAAGGGTGCAGCTGAGCTAGGCAGCAGCAAGCATTCCTGGGGTGGCATAGTGGGG
TGGTGAATACCATGTACAAAGCTTGTGCCCAGACTGTGGGTGGCAGTGCCCCACATGGCCGCTTCTCCTG
GAAGGGCTTCGTATGACTGGGGGTGTTGGGCAGCCCTGGAGCCTTCAGTTGCAGCCATGCCTTAAGCCAG
GCCAGCCTGGCAGGGAAGCTCAAGGGAGATAAAATTCAACCTCTTGGGCCCTCCTGGGGGTAAGGAGATG
CTGCATTCGCCCTCTTAATGGGGAGGTGGCCTAGGGCTGCTCACATATTCTGGAGGAGCCTCCCCTCCTC
ATGCCTTCTTGCCTCTTGTCTCTTAGATTTGGTCGTATTGGGCGCCTGGTCACCAGGGCTGCTTTTAACT
CTGGTAAAGTGGATATTGTTGCCATCAATGACCCCTTCATTGACCTCAACTACATGGTGAGTGCTACATG
GTGAGCCCCAAAGCTGGTGTGGGAGGAGCCACCTGGCTGATGGGCAGCCCCTTCATACCCTCACGTATTC
CCCCAGGTTTACATGTTCCAATATGATTCCACCCATGGCAAATTCCATGGCACCGTCAAGGCTGAGAACG
GGAAGCTTGTCATCAATGGAAATCCCATCACCATCTTCCAGGAGTGAGTGGAAGACAGAATGGAAGAAAT
GTGCTTTGGGGAGGCAACTAGGATGGTGTGGCTCCCTTGGGTATATGGTAACCTTGTGTCCCTCAATATG
GTCCTGTCCCCATCTCCCCCCCACCCCCATAGGCGAGATCCCTCCAAAATCAAGTGGGGCGATGCTGGCG
CTGAGTACGTCGTGGAGTCCACTGGCGTCTTCACCACCATGGAGAAGGCTGGGGTGAGTGCAGGAGGGCC
CGCGGGAGGGGAAGCTGACTCAGCCCTGCAAAGGCAGGACCCGGGTTCATAACTGTCTGCTTCTCTGCTG
TAGGCTCATTTGCAGGGGGGAGCCAAAAGGGTCATCATCTCTGCCCCCTCTGCTGATGCCCCCATGTTCG
TCATGGGTGTGAACCATGAGAAGTATGACAACAGCCTCAAGATCATCAGGTGAGGAAGGCAGGGCCCGTG
GAGAAGCGGCCAGCCTGGCACCCTATGGACACGCTCCCCTGACTTGCGCCCCGCTCCCTCTTTCTTTGCA
GCAATGCCTCCTGCACCACCAACTGCTTAGCACCCCTGGCCAAGGTCATCCATGACAACTTTGGTATCGT
GGAAGGACTCATGGTATGAGAGCTGGGGAATGGGACTGAGGCTCCCACCTTTCTCATCCAAGACTGGCTC
CTCCCTGCCGGGGCTGCGTGCAACCCTGGGGTTGGGGGTTCTGGGGACTGGCTTTCCCATAATTTCCTTT
CAAGGTGGGGAGGGAGGTAGAGGGGTGATGTGGGGAGTACGCTGCAGGGCCTCACTCCTTTTGCAGACCA
CAGTCCATGCCATCACTGCCACCCAGAAGACTGTGGATGGCCCCTCCGGGAAACTGTGGCGTGATGGCCG
CGGGGCTCTCCAGAACATCATCCCTGCCTCTACTGGCGCTGCCAAGGCTGTGGGCAAGGTCATCCCTGAG
CTGAACGGGAAGCTCACTGGCATGGCCTTCCGTGTCCCCACTGCCAACGTGTCAGTGGTGGACCTGACCT
GCCGTCTAGAAAAACCTGCCAAATATGATGACATCAAGAAGGTGGTGAAGCAGGCGTCGGAGGGCCCCCT
CAAGGGCATCCTGGGCTACACTGAGCACCAGGTGGTCTCCTCTGACTTCAACAGCGACACCCACTCCTCC
ACCTTTGACGCTGGGGCTGGCATTGCCCTCAACGACCACTTTGTCAAGCTCATTTCCTGGTATGTGGCTG
GGGCCAGAGACTGGCTCTTAAAAAGTGCAGGGTCTGGCGCCCTCTGGTGGCTGGCTCAGAAAAAGGGCCC
TGACAACTCTTTTCATCTTCTAGGTATGACAACGAATTTGGCTACAGCAACAGGGTGGTGGACCTCATGG
CCCACATGGCCTCCAAGGAGGGAATGGCGCGTGGCGGCGGGTCCGGAGGAGAGGGCAGAGGAAGTCTTCT
AACATGCGGTGACGTGGAGGAGAATCCTGGCCCGGCGCGCCAAGTCGACATGGTGAGCAAGGGCGAGGAG
GATAACATGGCCATCATCAAGGAGTTCATGCGCTTCAAGGTGCACATGGAGGGCTCCGTGAACGGCCACG
AGTTCGAGATCGAGGGCGAGGGCGAGGGCCGCCCCTACGAGGGCACCCAGACCGCCAAGCTGAAGGTGAC
CAAGGGTGGCCCCCTGCCCTTCGCCTGGGACATCCTGTCCCCTCAGTTCATGTACGGCTCCAAGGCCTAC
GTGAAGCACCCCGCCGACATCCCCGACTACTTGAAGCTGTCCTTCCCCGAGGGCTTCAAGTGGGAGCGCG
TGATGAACTTCGAGGACGGCGGCGTGGTGACCGTGACCCAGGACTCCTCCCTGCAGGACGGCGAGTTCAT
CTACAAGGTGAAGCTGCGCGGCACCAACTTCCCCTCCGACGGCCCCGTAATGCAGAAGAAGACCATGGGC
TGGGAGGCCTCCTCCGAGCGGATGTACCCCGAGGACGGCGCCCTGAAGGGCGAGATCAAGCAGAGGCTGA
AGCTGAAGGACGGCGGCCACTACGACGCTGAGGTCAAGACCACCTACAAGGCCAAGAAGCCCGTGCAGCT
GCCCGGCGCCTACAACGTCAACATCAAGTTGGACATCACCTCCCACAACGAGGACTACACCATCGTGGAA
CAGTACGAACGCGCCGAGGGCCGCCACTCCACCGGCGGCATGGACGAGCTGTACAAGTCTAGATCATAAT
CAGCGGATCGGATCCGCCCCTCTCCCTCCCCCCCCCCTAACGTTACTGGCCGAAGCCGCTTGGAATAAGG
CCGGTGTGCGTTTGTCTATATGTTATTTTCCACCATATTGCCGTCTTTTGGCAATGTGAGGGCCCGGAAA
CCTGGCCCTGTCTTCTTGACGAGCATTCCTAGGGGTCTTTCCCCTCTCGCCAAAGGAATGCAAGGTCTGT
TGAATGTCGTGAAGGAAGCAGTTCCTCTGGAAGCTTCTTGAAGACAAACAACGTCTGTAGCGACCCTTTG
CAGGCAGCGGAACCCCCCACCTGGCGACAGGTGCCTCTGCGGCCAAAAGCCACGTGTATAAGATACACCT
GCAAAGGCGGCACAACCCCAGTGCCACGTTGTGAGTTGGATAGTTGTGGAAAGAGTCAAATGGCTCTCCT
CAAGCGTATTCAACAAGGGGCTGAAGGATGCCCAGAAGGTACCCCATTGTATGGGATCTGATCTGGGGCC
TCGGTACACATGCTTTACATGTGTTTAGTCGAGGTTAAAAAAACGTCTAGGCCCCCCGAACCACGGGGAC
GTGGTTTTCCTTTGAAAAACACGATGATAATATGGCCACAACCATGGCGCGTATGAAAAAGCCCGAGCTG
ACTGCCACCTCTGTCGAGAAGTTCCTGATTGAAAAGTTTGATTCCGTGAGTGACCTGATGCAGCTGAGCG
AGGGCGAGGAATCCCGGGCCTTCTCTTTTGACGTGGGCGGAAGGGGCTACGTGCTGAGAGTCAACTCTTG
CGCCGACGGATTCTATAAGGATCGCTACGTGTATCGACACTTTGCTAGTGCCGCTCTGCCCATCCCTGAG
GTGCTGGACATTGGCGAGTTCAGCGAATCCCTGACATACTGTATCTCCAGGAGAGCCCAGGGAGTGACTC
TGCAGGATCTGCCTGAGACCGAACTGCCTGCCGTGCTGCAGCCTGTGGCTGAAGCTATGGACGCTATCGC
AGCCGCTGATCTGTCACAGACTAGCGGGTTCGGCCCATTTGGCCCCCAGGGAATTGGGCAGTACACCACA
TGGAGAGACTTTATCTGCGCAATTGCCGATCCCCACGTGTATCATTGGCAGACAGTCATGGACGATACCG
TGAGCGCCAGTGTCGCTCAGGCACTGGACGAGCTGATGCTGTGGGCAGAGGATTGTCCTGAAGTGAGGCA
CCTGGTCCATGCTGACTTCGGGAGCAACAATGTGCTGACCGATAACGGCAGAATCACAGCCGTCATTGAC
TGGAGTGAGGCTATGTTTGGCGATTCACAGTACGAAGTGGCTAATATCTTCTTTTGGCGACCCTGGCTGG
CATGCATGGAGCAGCAGACCCGCTATTTCGAGCGGCGCCATCCTGAACTGGCAGGGTCTCCAAGACTGCG
GGCCTACATGCTGCGGATTGGCCTGGACCAGCTGTATCAGAGCCTGGTGGATGGAAATTTTGACGATGCA
GCATGGGCACAGGGGCGGTGCGACGCTATCGTGCGCAGCGGAGCAGGAACTGTGGGAAGAACCCAGATTG
CCCGAAGGTCCGCTGCAGTGTGGACAGATGGGTGCGTGGAGGTGCTGGCAGATAGCGGAAATAGGAGACC
AAGTACAAGACCACGGGCAAAAGAGTAATCTAGACGCGTATCGATAAGCTTAGATCGAGCACAAGAGGAA
GAGAGAGACCCTCACTGCTGGGGAGTCCCTGCCACACTCAGTCCCCCACCACACTGAATCTCCCCTCCTC
ACAGTTGCCATGTAGACCCCTTGAAGAGGGGAGGGGCCTAGGGAGCCGCACCTTGTCATGTACCATCAAT
AAAGTACCCTGTGCTCAACCAGTTACTTGTCCTGTCTTATTCTAGGGTCTGGGGCAGAGGGGAGGGAAGC
TGGGCTTGTGTCAAGGTGAGACATTCTTGCTGGGGAGGGACCTGGTATGTTCTCCTCAGACTGAGGGTAG
GGCCTCCAAACAGCCTTGCTTGCTTCGAGAACCATTTGCTTCCCGCTCAGACGTCTTGAGTGCTACAGGA
AGCTGGCACCACTACTTCAGAGAACAAGGCCTTTTCCTCTCCTCGCTCCAGTCCTAGGCTATCTGCTGTT
GGCCAAACATGGAAGAAGCTATTCTGTGGGCAGCCCCAGGGAGGCTGACAGGTGGAGGAAGTCAGGGCTC
GCACTGGGCTCTGACGCTGACTGGTTAGTGGAGCTCAGCCTGGAGCTGAGCTGCAGCGGGCAATTCCAGC
TTGGCCTCCGCAGCTGTGAGGTCTTGAGCACGTGCTCTATTGCTTTCTGTGCCCTCGTGTCTTATCTGAG
GACATCGTGGCCAGCCCCTAAGGTCTTCAAGCAGGATTCATCTAGGTAAACCAAGTACCTAAAACCATGC
CCAAGGCGGTAAGGACTATATAATGTTTAAAAATCGGTAAAAATGCCCACCTCGCATAGTTTTGAGGAAG
ATGAACTGAGATGTGTCAGGGTGACTTATTTCCATCATCGTCCTTAGGGGAACTTGGGTAGGGGCAAGGC
GTGTAGCTGGGACCTAGGTCCAGACCCCTGGCTCTGCCACTGAACGGCTCAGTTGCTTTGGGCAGTTACT
CCCGGGCCTCACTTTGCACGTGTGCTTACCTAGTGGAGACAAAAGTACATACCTCGGTAGAGCGCGCACG
CCTGTAACCCCAGCACTTTGGGAGGCCAAGGTGGGTGTATCACCTGAGGTCAGGAGTTTGAGACCAGCCT
GGCCAACATGGTGAAACTCCGTCTCTACTAAAATTACAAAAATCAGCCAGGCTTCATGGCACATGCCTAT
AGTCCCAGCTACAGGCATGCTGAAGCAGGAGAATCGCTTGCACCCCGGAGGCAGAGGCTGCAGTGAGCTG
AGACCACACCACTGCACTCCAGCCTAGGCAACAGAGTATGAGACTCCATCTCAAAAAAAAAAAAAGTACC
TACCTCAGAGTTCAAACTAGTGAATATTAGGAAGTGCTTGAGACAGTGACACCAAAGTGCACAATAAATA
CTCGCCAGTTTCATTATTATTAAAGAATCCATTTGAATGTCAGCTCAACACAGCCTCCTATACCGAGGCA
TTGTGAACCGCATCTCCCCAGCTTCTCCAGGCTTTTCCAAGAATCAGGGACACTGTAGCCTGTTGGTCTC
AGTGTATGACAGACACGGAGGAAGCACATCTTTAGCTGATACTTAAACAGAGACCCTGAGCGCACATACA
CCCGCGCACACATGCATGGAGCTTCACCTTCTCTGTCATTCTGCAGTGACCAGGAGAGCAAGAGCTCCCA
CCTCCCTTCAAAACACTGTGCCCATCCCGGGCACTAAGGCCTCTTTAAAGCACGGCACCTCCACGAGGGA
GGGCCACAGCCACATACACTCCACCTGGCAGGTGGACAGCGTGAGCACGTGGACCATAGCAGGGACAAGG
TGCCCCGGCCAGCCCCAACGCCCTCTGCCGCTGACAGGGACAGAAGCCCTCTCCAGCTGCGTGTGCTGCA
GAGGCCATGCGTAGCCTCCAGCTGCATTCTATTCCACTCCAGTGCCTGGGCCAGTTAGCACCAGTGTGGA
AGACAGTGAGCTGGCTCCGGACAACAGGGATGGAGGAAAGGTCCCACATTCACATTCCTGATACGTGGAC
AAGGTGAGGGGCCGCAATCGCTCTGGCAGCATTTTAAAGATGGGGAAGTAGCAGACACCCACGCGTGAAG
GCAGGAGAGCCCCAACTGTGGTGGAAATGGCCCCAGAATGGTAGGGCCAAGCCTAGCTCCAGACACCCCA
GAGCCCTGGAGAAGCCAAGACTGAGGGAGAAAGCCTGAGGGAGGAGCGCCCCAGTCCCCAGGGACCGGCC
TGGTGCAGAGCTGCAGCTGATGTTCCCCTCTGTGCAGCCCCACCCTCTGCCTCGCTGAGCTCCCTGCTGC
GAGGGCCTCGGGTGCAAGGGGGAGGCAGGTCTCTATCTCATGGAGCTGTCAGATGAGACATCGCGATCGG
AGTCCTCAGCCTCGCTTGGCGGCGGCGGCGGGTCGCTAAGCGGGACCGCAGTGAAAGCAGGAGACTTTCT
AGAAAAAAACACCAGTTGTCAACCTTGGGGCAGGCAGGAATCCTGAAGACGGACGGCACTCCTCCTCCTG
CTGCCTCACCCTCTGGCAGCCCGTGAGAAGTACCGGAAGCGAGGGCGGGGCCGCGGGATGGCGAGGGAGC
GGCAGGGACTGAACTCTCTCCAAACCCACCCTGACAGGGAAATGGGCCCCGCCTGTGTCTTGGGAACTCA
GAGGCTGAGGTCAGGCATGATGGCTCACGCCTGTAATTCCAGCACTTTGGGAGGCAGAGGCGGGTGGATC
ACGACGTCAGGAGTTCAAGGCAAGCCTGGCCAACATGGTGAAACCCCATCTCTACTAAAAATGCAAAAAT
TAGCCAGGTGTGGTGGCGGGCGCCTTGGAGGCTGAGGCAAGATAATCACTTGAACCTGGGAGGCGGAGGT
TGTAGTGAGCCAAAAAAAAAAAAAAAAGAAATAGCTGAAGTCACAGTAGGAGAGAAGCTGCTGAGCCTCC
AGCACCCTGACTCTAGGGCCTTGGCTTTATGTCTATCTGCAGTATTTTTGTGATTTTTAAAAATTCACTT
TCTTGTTGCGGTGTAACTTACACAGGGTCAAATGCACAAATCATGGCCCTGACTTTAGATAAAAATCTGC
CCCCACAACCCTTCTGTTCCTTGCCAGTTTTTAAACTGCCTCTAACCAGGGGAACCACCAGAGCTGGTGG
CCTTGGGAGGTTTCAGCCCTCCCGTCATGAATGGACATAGCTCATCCAACTGCCAAGGGAGAGAGCTGTG
GGTCTGGGCCAGCCCCACCAGGTAACTCCCAAAGGGCAGCCCCACAGCAAGATGTGACCCAGTCATTGCC
TGAGGGTCTCTGGGGCTGTGTTCCAACCTTTCTCCCCGCTGTGTCCCCCTGGAAGGCCCCATGCCCAGGG
GAGGCGCCTACCGGTCTCCAGACTGGGTGATGAGCCGGCGGCAGGTCTCCATCTGCACGTCCAGGCCGCG
CTTCATGCTGCACATCTCCATGTACTCGTGCAGGTGCCGGTTCATGTCGTTCTTGGCCGTGGCCAACTCC
AGCTGTGGTGGGGCAGGCAGGGCCATCGGGGTTAACAGGTGGCGTTCACAGCGCCTCTGTTGCCCCCGCC
AGGAGGCCAACACGCCAAGAGCAGTGGCTGGGCCGGGGGCCCAGGCAGCCATTACTGAAGGCTCAGATTT
TAAAATAAACCAGACCAAGGCAGAAGGCAGCGAATACACCATTGTTTCCTCTGCTTTTCCTGGAAATCTT
TGCCTATGGAGGAATGCAAAGGTACTGCTGCAGGCTGTGTTCTTTTAAGACTGATAAGAGTGGTGAGGAA
AGTCAGTGTGGGCGGGATGGAGCAGATCCACAGGCTCCCAGGGCCACACAGGTTCCTATGGGGCCCGGCT
CACCCCTCATCCCCTGTACTGCGCTGGTCCTGGGCTGTCCCCTCACTGCACTGTGAGCTCCCGTAAGGGT
TAGCGACAGGTTTTCCTCATCCTGGCAGACCCAGACCTCGAAGGGAATTAACTCTCTCTGTGACCCGTGG
CATACAAGCCTGGCTAACTGCTGAAAGGGGCCCAATCCTCTTACCATTCTCTCCTTATCACTTTATTTTC
TCACCTAAAAGCCATTTTCAGACACTAAAAGGAAGACTCCCATATTGGAGGTGCCATTGATTCTGAGACC
TGTCCTGATTTCAGAAATGTCACACGTGGAAAACACGGGGCTCAGAATCAAAGAAATCCGGTCTCCCTCC
CCGGGCCCATTCTGCAGCCCACACTCTGAGGCAGGCGGAGAGGCAGGGCCCAGGCAGCACAAACTCAGTG
CCAGGGACAGTCGATTAATTAAGCGATCGCAGGCCGCCCGCGGTGGAGCTCCAATTCGCCCTATAGTGAG
TCGTATTACGCGCGCTCACTGGCCGTCGTTTTACAACGTCGTGACTGGGAAAACCCTGGCGTTACCCAAC
TTAATCGCCTTGCAGCACATCCCCCTTTCGCCAGCTGGCGTAATAGCGAAGAGGCCCGCACCGATCGCCC
TTCCCAACAGTTGCGCAGCCTGAATGGCGAATGGAAATTGTAAGCGTTAATATTTTGTTAAAATTCGCGT
TAAATTTTTGTTAAATCAGCTCATTTTTTAACCAATAGGCCGAAATCGGCAAAATCCCTTATAAATCAAA
AGAATAGACCGAGATAGGGT
[37 nt withheld, positions 12621-12657]
AAAGAACGTGGACTCCAACGTCAAAGG
[49 nt withheld, positions 12685-12733]
T
[91 nt withheld, positions 12735-12825]
G
[124 nt withheld, positions 12827-12950]
CAG
Features (pLannotate 1.2.2; 21 found; start..end, strand, type, name):
     24..128     +  promoter       AmpR promoter: bla
    129..989     +  CDS            AmpR: β-lactamase; bla; confers resistance to ampicillin, carbenicillin, and related antibiotics
   1160..1748    +  rep_origin     ori: high-copy-number ColE1/pMB1/pBR322/pUC origin of replication
   1931..2023    +  CDS            lacI (fragment): lac repressor; lacI; The lac repressor binds to the lac operator to inhibit transcription in E. coli. This inhibition can be relieved by adding lactose or isopropyl-β-D-thiogalactopyranoside (IPTG).
   2036..2057    +  protein_bind   CAP binding site: CAP binding activates transcription in the presence of cAMP. E. coli catabolite activator protein
   2072..2102    +  promoter       lac promoter: promoter for the E. coli lac operon
   2106..2128    +  protein_bind   lac operator (fragment): The lac repressor binds to the lac operator to inhibit transcription in E. coli. This inhibition can be relieved by adding lactose or isopropyl-β-D-thiogalactopyranoside (IPTG). lac repressor encoded by lacI
   2171..2189    +  promoter       T3 promoter: promoter for bacteriophage T3 RNA polymerase
   3878..5383    +  CDS            G3P_JACOR: Experimental evidence at protein level: Swiss-Prot protein existence level 1. Has both glyceraldehyde-3-phosphate dehydrogenase and nitrosylase activities, thereby playing a role in glycolysis and nuclear functions, respectively. Glyceraldehyde-3-phosphate dehydrogenase is a key enzyme in glycolysis that catalyzes the first step of the pathway by converting D-glyceraldehyde 3-phosphate (G3P) into 3-phospho-D-glyceroyl phosphate (By similarity). Modulates the organization and assembly of the cytoskeleton. Facilitates the CHP1- dependent microtubule and membrane associations through its ability
   5479..5550    +  CDS            GAPDH (fragment): G3P_HUMAN - Also known as GAPD From Homo sapiens (Human).
   5650..6357    +  CDS            mCherry: mCherry is a basic (constitutively fluorescent) red fluorescent protein published in 2004, derived from Discosoma sp.. It is reported to be a very rapidly-maturing monomer with low acid sensitivity.
   6387..6973    +  misc_feature   IRES2: internal ribosome entry site (IRES) of the encephalomyocarditis virus (EMCV)
   6983..8005    +  CDS            hph: KHYB_ECOLX - Experimental evidence at protein level: Swiss-Prot protein existence level 1. The aminoglycoside phosphotransferases achieve inactivation of their antibiotic substrates by phosphorylation. Only phosphorylates hygromycin and closely related compounds such as demethyl analogs and destomycin. From Escherichia coli.
   9027..9278    -  CDS            GVQW1 (fragment): GVQW1_HUMAN - Also known as TIGD1L2. Experimental evidence at transcript level: Swiss-Prot protein existence level 2. From Homo sapiens (Human).
  10326..10430   -  CDS            IFFO1 (fragment): IFFO1_HUMAN - Also known as IFFO. Experimental evidence at protein level: Swiss-Prot protein existence level 1. Nuclear matrix protein involved in the immobilization of broken DNA ends and the suppression of chromosome translocation during DNA double-strand breaks (DSBs) (PubMed:31548606). Interacts with the nuclear lamina component LMNA, resulting in the formation of a nucleoskeleton that relocalizes to the DSB sites in a XRCC4-dependent manner and promotes the immobilization of the broken ends, thereby preventing chromosome translocation (PubMed:31548606). Acts as a scaffold that allows the
  10636..10710   -  CDS            GVQW1 (fragment): GVQW1_HUMAN - Also known as TIGD1L2. Experimental evidence at transcript level: Swiss-Prot protein existence level 2. From Homo sapiens (Human).
  10712..10804   -  CDS            C9orf85 (fragment): CI085_HUMAN - Experimental evidence at protein level: Swiss-Prot protein existence level 1. From Homo sapiens (Human).
  11276..11485   -  CDS            IFFO1 (fragment): IFFO1_HUMAN - Also known as IFFO. Experimental evidence at protein level: Swiss-Prot protein existence level 1. Nuclear matrix protein involved in the immobilization of broken DNA ends and the suppression of chromosome translocation during DNA double-strand breaks (DSBs) (PubMed:31548606). Interacts with the nuclear lamina component LMNA, resulting in the formation of a nucleoskeleton that relocalizes to the DSB sites in a XRCC4-dependent manner and promotes the immobilization of the broken ends, thereby preventing chromosome translocation (PubMed:31548606). Acts as a scaffold that allows the
  12310..12328   -  promoter       T7 promoter: promoter for bacteriophage T7 RNA polymerase
  12336..12491   +  CDS            lacZα (fragment): LacZα fragment of β-galactosidase; lacZ fragment
  12522..12950   -  rep_origin     f1 ori (sequence partly withheld): f1 bacteriophage origin of replication; arrow indicates direction of (+) strand synthesis
