[The description below was written by a language model from this plasmid's Addgene catalogue record and pLannotate feature annotations shown in this document.]
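Description:
pGAPTrap-mCherry-IRESMygro is a gene-targeting (knock-in) vector built on the pGAPTrap backbone and designed to place an mCherry reporter into the GAPDH locus of human cells. The complete 12,953-nt plasmid has a pBluescript-like bacterial scaffold. It replicates from a high-copy ColE1/pUC origin and is selected with ampicillin through the bla gene. An f1 origin, lac promoter/operator and lacZα remnants, and T3 and T7 promoters flank the targeting cassette.

The payload sits between two stretches of human genomic sequence that presumably serve as homology arms. Upstream, the annotation detects GAPDH coding sequence, including a terminal human GAPDH fragment just before the reporter. Downstream of the cassette, the several kilobases of sequence carry fragmentary matches to IFFO1, GVQW1 and C9orf85. These are consistent with genomic DNA beyond GAPDH rather than intended functional genes, although the record does not define the arm boundaries. According to the catalogue entry, mCherry is joined to the C terminus of GAPDH through a 2A sequence; the 2A itself is not annotated in the feature table. An EMCV IRES then drives translation of "Mygro", a hygromycin B resistance gene that the annotation matches to the hygromycin phosphotransferase hph. The 2,372-bp mCherry-IRES-Mygro insert has no annotated promoter of its own. Both reporter and selection marker therefore appear to depend on correct integration, which places them on the endogenous GAPDH transcript. This promoter-trap arrangement should enrich for targeted clones under hygromycin and give constitutive expression of the red fluorescent protein.

The associated publication describes GAPTrap as a simple expression system for pluripotent stem cells and their derivatives, so the construct is suited to stable fluorescent labelling of such cells. The record does not specify any nuclease used to stimulate targeting.
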