Addgene plasmid #82505: pGAPTrap-mCherry-IRESMygro
Purpose: Vector targeting the mCherry gene to the GAPDH locus of human cells. mCherry is expressed from a 2A sequence at the C terminus of GAPDH. Hygromycin B resistance is encoded by the Mygro gene.
Depositing lab: Ed Stanley. Publication: GAPTrap: A Simple Expression System for Pluripotent Stem Cells and Their Derivatives. Kao T, Labonne T, Niclis JC, Chaurasia R, Lokmic Z, Qian E, Bruveris FF, Howden SE, Motazedian A, Schiesser JV, Costa M, Sourris K, Ng E, Anderson D, Giudice A, Farlie P, Cheung M, Lamande SR, Penington AJ, Parish CL, Thomson LH, Rafii A, Elliott DA, Elefanty AG, Stanley EG. Stem Cell Reports. 2016 Sep 1. pii: S2213-6711(16)30139-4. doi: 10.1016/j.stemcr.2016.07.015. PubMed 27594589.
Backbone
  Vector backbone: pGAPTrap
  Vector type: Mammalian Expression, Synthetic Biology
  Selectable markers: Hygromycin
Growth in bacteria
  Bacterial resistance: Ampicillin, 100 μg/mL
  Growth temperature: 37°C
  Growth strain: NEB Stable
  Copy number: High Copy
Gene/Insert
  Gene/Insert name: mCherry-IRESMygro
  Species: Synthetic
  Insert size (bp): 2372
  Cloning method: Restriction Enzyme; 5′ cloning site Asc1 (destroyed during cloning); 3′ cloning site Cla1 (not destroyed)
  Sequencing primers: 5′ caacagggtggtggacctcatg; 3′ cctcttcaaggggtctacatgg
Terms and licenses: Academic/Nonprofit Terms; Industry Terms: Not Available to Industry
How to cite: pGAPTrap-mCherry-IRESMygro was a gift from Ed Stanley (Addgene plasmid # 82505 ; http://n2t.net/addgene:82505 ; RRID:Addgene_82505)
