>Addgene plasmid #82505 | pGAPTrap-mCherry-IRESMygro | addgene partial sequence | sequence record 161115 | IRES-F 5'-TGGCTCTCCTCAAGCGTATT-3'
GAAGGTACCCCATTGTATGGGATCTGATCTGGGGCCTCGGTACACATGCTTTACATGTGTTTAGTCGAGG
TTAAAAAAACGTCTAGGCCCCCCGAACCACGGGGACGTGGTTTTCCTTTGAAAAACACGATGATAATATG
GCCACAACCATGGCGCGTATGAAAAAGCCCGAGCTGACTGCCACCTCTGTCGAGAAGTTCCTGATTGAAA
AGTTTGATTCCGTGAGTGACCTGATGCAGCTGAGCGAGGGCGAGGAATCCCGGGCCTTCTCTTTTGACGT
GGGCGGAAGGGGCTACGTGCTGAGAGTCAACTCTTGCGCCGACGGATTCTATAAGGATCGCTACGTGTAT
CGACACTTTGCTAGTGCCGCTCTGCCCATCCCTGAGGTGCTGGACATTGGCGAGTTCAGCGAATCCCTGA
CATACTGTATCTCCAGGAGAGCCCAGGGAGTGACTCTGCAGGATCTGCCTGAGACCGAACTGCCTGCCGT
GCTGCAGCCTGTGGCTGAAGCTATGGACGCTATCGCAGCCGCTGATCTGTCACAGACTAGCGGGTTCGGC
CCATTTGGCCCCCAGGGAATTGGGCAGTACACCACATGGAGAGACTTTATCTGCGCAATTGCCGATCCCC
ACGTGTATCATTGGCAGACAGTCATGGACGATACCGTGAGCGCCAGTGTCGCTCAGGCACTGGACGAGCT
GATGCTGTGGGCAGAGGATTGTCCTGAAGTGAGGCACCTGGTCCATGCTGACTTCGGGAGCAACAATGTG
CTGACCGATAACGGCAGAATCACAGCCGTCATTGACTGGAGTGAGGCTATGTTTGGCGATTCACAGTACG
AAGTGGCTAATATCTTCTTTTGGCGACCCTGG
