>Addgene plasmid #82505 | pGAPTrap-mCherry-IRESMygro | addgene partial sequence | sequence record 161117 | mCherry-R 5'-TTGGTCACCTTCAGCTTGG-3'
CCTCGATCTCGAACTCGTGGCCGTTCACGGAGCCCTCCATGTGCACCTTGAAGCGCATGAACTCCTTGAT
GATGGCCATGTTATCCTCCTCGCCCTTGCTCACCATACGCGCCGGGCCAGGATTCTCCTCCACGTCACCG
CATGTTAGAAGACTTCCTCTGCCCTCTCCTCCGGACCCGCCGCCACGCGCCATTCCCTCCTTGGAGGCCA
TGTGGGCCATGAGGTCCACCACCCTGTTGCTGTAGCCAAATTCGTTGTCATACCTAGAAGATGAAAAGAG
TTGTCAGGGCCCTTTTTCTGAGCCAGCCACCAGAGGGCGCCAGACCCTGCACTTTTTAAGAGCCAGTCTC
TGGCCCCAGCCACATACCAGGAAATGAGCTTGACAAAGTGGTCGTTGAGGGCAATGCCAGCCCCAGCGTC
AAAGGTGGAGGAGTGGGTGTCGCTGTTGAAGTCAGAGGAGACCACCTGGTGCTCAGTGTAGCCCAGGATG
CCCTTGAGGGGGCCCTCCGACGCCTGCTTCACCACCTTCTTGATGTCATCATATTTGGCAGGTTTTTCTA
GACGGCAGGTCAGGTCCACCACTGACACGTTGGCAGTGGGGACACGGAAGGCCATGCCAGTGAGCTTCCC
GTTCAGCTCAGGGATGACCTTGCCCACAGCCTTGGCAGCGCCAGTAGAGGCAGGGATGATGTTCTGGAGA
GCCCCGCGGCCATCACGCCACAGTTT
